Addgene plasmid #186745: p2T CAG dCas9-10XGcn4-P2A-mCherry BlastR
Purpose: dCas9-10XGcn4-P2A-mCherry expression construct
Depositing lab: Richard Sherwood. Depositing organization: Brigham and Women's Hospital. Publication: Systematic elucidation of genetic mechanisms underlying cholesterol uptake. Hamilton MC, Fife JD, Akinci E, Yu T, Khowpinitchai B, Cha M, Barkal S, Thi TT, Yeo GHT, Barroso JPR, Francoeur MJ, Velimirovic M, Gifford DK, Lettre G, Yu H, Cassa CA, Sherwood RI. bioRxiv. 2023 Jan 10:2023.01.09.500804. doi: 10.1101/2023.01.09.500804. Preprint. PubMed 36711952.
Backbone
  Vector backbone: p2Tol-U6-2xBbsI-sgRNA-HygR (Addgene #71485)
  Total vector size (bp): 12809
  Vector type: Mammalian Expression, CRISPR
  Selectable markers: Blasticidin
Growth in bacteria
  Bacterial resistance: Ampicillin, 100 μg/mL
  Growth temperature: 37°C
  Growth strain: DH5alpha
  Copy number: Unknown
Gene/Insert
  Gene/Insert name: Cas9-10XGcn4-P2A-mCherry
  Species: H. sapiens (human)
Terms and licenses: Academic/Nonprofit Terms; Industry Terms: Not Available to Industry
How to cite: p2T CAG dCas9-10XGcn4-P2A-mCherry BlastR was a gift from Richard Sherwood (Addgene plasmid # 186745 ; http://n2t.net/addgene:186745 ; RRID:Addgene_186745)
