[The description below was written by a language model from this plasmid's Addgene catalogue record and pLannotate feature annotations shown in this document.]
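Description:
p2T CAG dCas9-10XGcn4-P2A-mCherry BlastR is a roughly 12.8 kb mammalian expression and CRISPR plasmid built on the p2Tol-U6-2xBbsI-sgRNA-HygR backbone. The "p2T/p2Tol" naming suggests a Tol2 transposon-type vector for genomic integration, but no transposon arms are annotated in the feature table, so this cannot be confirmed from the record. It is propagated in E. coli through a high-copy ColE1/pUC-type origin with ampicillin resistance. It also retains pBluescript-style remnants: an f1 origin, lacZα fragments, lac promoter/operator elements, and flanking T7 and T3 promoters.

The payload is driven by the CAG promoter, which combines the CMV enhancer, the chicken β-actin promoter and a chimeric β-actin/β-globin intron for strong constitutive expression in mammalian cells. A single loxP site lies just upstream of it. The open reading frame begins with a short HA-tag fragment, followed by Streptococcus pyogenes Cas9. The name and purpose field describe this as nuclease-dead dCas9, although the annotation software labels it simply as Cas9. It is fused to an array of GCN4 peptide epitopes: ten copies according to the name, only some of which are detected as GCN4_v4 matches. This is the SunTag arrangement, in which the epitope array recruits multiple copies of an scFv-fused effector supplied separately to an sgRNA-targeted locus. According to the name, a P2A self-cleaving peptide then releases mCherry as a separate red fluorescent marker of expression. An attB2 site and a V5 tag sequence follow the mCherry coding sequence, ahead of an SV40 polyadenylation signal.

A separate cassette in the opposite orientation uses the SV40 and EM7 promoters to express blasticidin S deaminase, with its own SV40 poly(A) signal, allowing blasticidin selection of stable cells. The construct suits dCas9-based recruitment applications; the associated study concerns the genetic mechanisms of cholesterol uptake.
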