Features (pLannotate 1.2.2; 33 found; start..end, strand, type, name):
      7..461     -  rep_origin     f1 ori (sequence partly withheld): f1 bacteriophage origin of replication; arrow indicates direction of (+) strand synthesis
    466..621     -  CDS            lacZα (fragment): LacZα fragment of β-galactosidase; lacZ fragment
    629..647     +  promoter       T7 promoter: promoter for bacteriophage T7 RNA polymerase
    892..925     +  protein_bind   loxP: Cre-mediated recombination occurs in the 8-bp core sequence (GCATACAT). Cre recombinase
    940..1319    +  enhancer       CMV enhancer: human cytomegalovirus immediate early enhancer
   1321..1598    +  promoter       chicken β-actin promoter: No description available
   1599..2615    +  intron         chimeric intron: chimera between introns from chicken β-actin and rabbit β-globin
   2755..2782    +  CDS            3xHA (fragment): three tandem HA epitope tags
   2815..6915    +  CDS            Cas9: Cas9 (Csn1) endonuclease from the Streptococcus pyogenes Type II CRISPR/Cas system generates RNA-guided double strand breaks in DNA
   7129..7185    +  CDS            GCN4_v4: GCN4 peptide optimized to improve solubility while preserving binding to an scFv-GFP fusion protein (Tanenbaum et al., 2014)
   7503..7526    +  CDS            GCN4_v4 (fragment): GCN4 peptide optimized to improve solubility while preserving binding to an scFv-GFP fusion protein (Tanenbaum et al., 2014)
   7795..7817    +  CDS            GCN4_v4 (fragment): GCN4 peptide optimized to improve solubility while preserving binding to an scFv-GFP fusion protein (Tanenbaum et al., 2014)
   8005..8712    +  CDS            mCherry: mCherry is a basic (constitutively fluorescent) red fluorescent protein published in 2004, derived from Discosoma sp.. It is reported to be a very rapidly-maturing monomer with low acid sensitivity.
   8733..8757    -  protein_bind   attB2: mutant version of attB; recombination site for the Gateway® BP reaction BP Clonase™
   8810..8851    +  CDS            V5 tag: epitope tag from simian virus 5
   8911..8939    -  misc_feature   MCS (fragment): pBluescript multiple cloning site
   8955..9076    -  polyA_signal   SV40 poly(A) signal: SV40 polyadenylation signal
   9099..9167    -  CDS            large T antigen (fragment): large T antigen from SV40 (simian virus 40)
   9188..9217    +  CDS            lacZα (fragment): LacZα fragment of β-galactosidase; lacZ fragment
   9240..9361    -  polyA_signal   SV40 poly(A) signal: SV40 polyadenylation signal
   9356..9481    -  CDS            ble (fragment): BLE_KLEPN - Experimental evidence at protein level: Swiss-Prot protein existence level 1. Binding protein with a strong affinity to the bleomycin family of antibiotics. Binds to CL990; an antimitotic-antibiotic compound. From Klebsiella pneumoniae.
   9491..9518    -  CDS            BleoR (fragment): antibiotic-binding protein; Sh ble from Streptoalloteichus hindustanus; confers resistance to bleomycin, phleomycin, and Zeocin™
   9519..9917    -  CDS            BSD: blasticidin S deaminase; Aspergillus terreus BSD; confers resistance to blasticidin
   9936..9983    -  promoter       EM7 promoter: synthetic bacterial promoter&nbsp
  10031..10360   -  promoter       SV40 promoter: SV40 enhancer and early promoter
  10631..10649   -  promoter       T3 promoter: promoter for bacteriophage T3 RNA polymerase
  10692..10714   -  protein_bind   lac operator (fragment): The lac repressor binds to the lac operator to inhibit transcription in E. coli. This inhibition can be relieved by adding lactose or isopropyl-β-D-thiogalactopyranoside (IPTG). lac repressor encoded by lacI
  10718..10748   -  promoter       lac promoter: promoter for the E. coli lac operon
  10763..10784   -  protein_bind   CAP binding site: CAP binding activates transcription in the presence of cAMP. E. coli catabolite activator protein
  10797..10889   -  CDS            lacI (fragment): lac repressor; lacI; The lac repressor binds to the lac operator to inhibit transcription in E. coli. This inhibition can be relieved by adding lactose or isopropyl-β-D-thiogalactopyranoside (IPTG).
  11072..11660   -  rep_origin     ori: high-copy-number ColE1/pMB1/pBR322/pUC origin of replication
  11831..12691   -  CDS            AmpR: β-lactamase; bla; confers resistance to ampicillin, carbenicillin, and related antibiotics
  12692..12796   -  promoter       AmpR promoter: bla
>Addgene plasmid #186745 | p2T CAG dCas9-10XGcn4-P2A-mCherry BlastR | addgene full sequence | sequence record 389163 | Addgene Partial NGS Result
CCACCTAAATTGTAAGCGTTAATATTTTGTTAAAATTCGCGTTAAATTTTTGTTAAATCAGCTCATTTTT
TAACCAATAGGCCGAAATCGGCAAAATCCCTTATAAATCAAAAGAATAGACCGAGATAGGGT
[37 nt withheld, positions 133-169]
AAAGAACGTGGACTCCAACGTCAAAGG
[49 nt withheld, positions 197-245]
T
[91 nt withheld, positions 247-337]
G
[52 nt withheld, positions 339-390]
GGCGGGTGTGGT
[59 nt withheld, positions 403-461]
CCCATTCGCCATTCAGGCTGCGCAACTGTTGGGAAGGGCGATCGGTGCGGGCCTCTTCGCTATTACGCCA
GCTGGCGAAAGGGGGATGTGCTGCAAGGCGATTAAGTTGGGTAACGCCAGGGTTTTCCCAGTCACGACGT
TGTAAAACGACGGCCAGTGAGCGCGCGTAATACGACTCACTATAGGGCGAATTGGGTACCGGCATATGGT
TCTTGACAGAGGTGTAAAAAGTACTCAAAAATTTTACTCAAGTGAAAGTACAAGTACTTAGGGAAAATTT
TACTCAATTAAAAGTAAAAGTATCTGGCTAGAATCTTACTTGAGTAAAAGTAAAAAAGTACTCCATTAAA
ATTGTACTTGAGTATTAAGGAAGTAAAAGTAAAAGCAAGAAAGATCGATCTCGAAGGATCTGGAGGCCAC
CATGGTGTCGATAACTTCGTATAGCATACATTATACGAAGTTATCGATAAGCTTGCTCGACATTGATTAT
TGACTAGTTATTAATAGTAATCAATTACGGGGTCATTAGTTCATAGCCCATATATGGAGTTCCGCGTTAC
ATAACTTACGGTAAATGGCCCGCCTGGCTGACCGCCCAACGACCCCCGCCCATTGACGTCAATAATGACG
TATGTTCCCATAGTAACGCCAATAGGGACTTTCCATTGACGTCAATGGGTGGAGTATTTACGGTAAACTG
CCCACTTGGCAGTACATCAAGTGTATCATATGCCAAGTACGCCCCCTATTGACGTCAATGACGGTAAATG
GCCCGCCTGGCATTATGCCCAGTACATGACCTTATGGGACTTTCCTACTTGGCAGTACATCTACGTATTA
GTCATCGCTATTACCATGGTCGAGGTGAGCCCCACGTTCTGCTTCACTCTCCCCATCTCCCCCCCCTCCC
CACCCCCAATTTTGTATTTATTTATTTTTTAATTATTTTGTGCAGCGATGGGGGCGGGGGGGGGGGGGGG
GCGCGCGCCAGGCGGGGCGGGGCGGGGCGAGGGGCGGGGCGGGGCGAGGCGGAGAGGTGCGGCGGCAGCC
AATCAGAGCGGCGCGCTCCGAAAGTTTCCTTTTATGGCGAGGCGGCGGCGGCGGCGGCCCTATAAAAAGC
GAAGCGCGCGGCGGGCGGGAGTCGCTGCGCGCTGCCTTCGCCCCGTGCCCCGCTCCGCCGCCGCCTCGCG
CCGCCCGCCCCGGCTCTGACTGACCGCGTTACTCCCACAGGTGAGCGGGCGGGACGGCCCTTCTCCTCCG
GGCTGTAATTAGCGCTTGGTTTAATGACGGCTTGTTTCTTTTCTGTGGCTGCGTGAAAGCCTTGAGGGGC
TCCGGGAGGGCCCTTTGTGCGGGGGGAGCGGCTCGGGGGGTGCGTGCGTGTGTGTGTGCGTGGGGAGCGC
CGCGTGCGGCTCCGCGCTGCCCGGCGGCTGTGAGCGCTGCGGGCGCGGCGCGGGGCTTTGTGCGCTCCGC
AGTGTGCGCGAGGGGAGCGCGGCCGGGGGCGGTGCCCCGCGGTGCGGGGGGGGCTGCGAGGGGAACAAAG
GCTGCGTGCGGGGTGTGTGCGTGGGGGGGTGAGCAGGGGGTGTGGGCGCGTCGGTCGGGCTGCAACCCCC
CCTGCACCCCCCTCCCCGAGTTGCTGAGCACGGCCCGGCTTCGGGTGCGGGGCTCCGTACGGGGCGTGGC
GCGGGGCTCGCCGTGCCGGGCGGGGGGTGGCGGCAGGTGGGGGTGCCGGGCGGGGCGGGGCCGCCTCGGG
CCGGGGAGGGCTCGGGGGAGGGGCGCGGCGGCCCCCGGAGCGCCGGCGGCTGTCGAGGCGCGGCGAGCCG
CAGCCATTGCCTTTTATGGTAATCGTGCGAGAGGGCGCAGGGACTTCCTTTGTCCCAAATCTGTGCGGAG
CCGAAATCTGGGAGGCGCCGCCGCACCCCCTCTAGCGGGCGCGGGGCGAAGCGGTGCGGCGCCGGCAGGA
AGGAAATGGGCGGGGAGGGCCTTCGTGCGTCGCCGCGCCGCCGTCCCCTTCTCCCTCTCCAGCCTCGGGG
CTGTCCGCGGGGGGACGGCTGCCTTCGGGGGGGACGGGGCAGGGCGGGGTTCGGCTTCTGGCGTGTGACC
GGCGGCTCTAGAGCCTCTGCTAACCATGTTCATGCCTTCTTCTTTTTCCTACAGCTCCTGGGCAACGTGC
TGGTTATTGTGCTGTCTCATCATTTTGGCAAAGAATTCCTCGAGCGGCCGCCAGTGTGATGGATATCTGC
AGAATTCCAGCACACTGGCGGCCGTTACTAGTGGATCCACCGGTGCCACCATGTACCCATACGATGTTCC
AGATTACGCTTCGCCGAAGAAAAAGCGCAAGGTCGAAGCGTCCGACAAGAAGTACAGCATCGGCCTGGCC
ATCGGCACCAACTCTGTGGGCTGGGCCGTGATCACCGACGAGTACAAGGTGCCCAGCAAGAAATTCAAGG
TGCTGGGCAACACCGACCGGCACAGCATCAAGAAGAACCTGATCGGAGCCCTGCTGTTCGACAGCGGCGA
AACAGCCGAGGCCACCCGGCTGAAGAGAACCGCCAGAAGAAGATACACCAGACGGAAGAACCGGATCTGC
TATCTGCAAGAGATCTTCAGCAACGAGATGGCCAAGGTGGACGACAGCTTCTTCCACAGACTGGAAGAGT
CCTTCCTGGTGGAAGAGGATAAGAAGCACGAGCGGCACCCCATCTTCGGCAACATCGTGGACGAGGTGGC
CTACCACGAGAAGTACCCCACCATCTACCACCTGAGAAAGAAACTGGTGGACAGCACCGACAAGGCCGAC
CTGCGGCTGATCTATCTGGCCCTGGCCCACATGATCAAGTTCCGGGGCCACTTCCTGATCGAGGGCGACC
TGAACCCCGACAACAGCGACGTGGACAAGCTGTTCATCCAGCTGGTGCAGACCTACAACCAGCTGTTCGA
GGAAAACCCCATCAACGCCAGCGGCGTGGACGCCAAGGCCATCCTGTCTGCCAGACTGAGCAAGAGCAGA
CGGCTGGAAAATCTGATCGCCCAGCTGCCCGGCGAGAAGAAGAATGGCCTGTTCGGCAACCTGATTGCCC
TGAGCCTGGGCCTGACCCCCAACTTCAAGAGCAACTTCGACCTGGCCGAGGATGCCAAACTGCAGCTGAG
CAAGGACACCTACGACGACGACCTGGACAACCTGCTGGCCCAGATCGGCGACCAGTACGCCGACCTGTTT
CTGGCCGCCAAGAACCTGTCCGACGCCATCCTGCTGAGCGACATCCTGAGAGTGAACACCGAGATCACCA
AGGCCCCCCTGAGCGCCTCTATGATCAAGAGATACGACGAGCACCACCAGGACCTGACCCTGCTGAAAGC
TCTCGTGCGGCAGCAGCTGCCTGAGAAGTACAAAGAGATTTTCTTCGACCAGAGCAAGAACGGCTACGCC
GGCTACATTGACGGCGGAGCCAGCCAGGAAGAGTTCTACAAGTTCATCAAGCCCATCCTGGAAAAGATGG
ACGGCACCGAGGAACTGCTCGTGAAGCTGAACAGAGAGGACCTGCTGCGGAAGCAGCGGACCTTCGACAA
CGGCAGCATCCCCCACCAGATCCACCTGGGAGAGCTGCACGCCATTCTGCGGCGGCAGGAAGATTTTTAC
CCATTCCTGAAGGACAACCGGGAAAAGATCGAGAAGATCCTGACCTTCCGCATCCCCTACTACGTGGGCC
CTCTGGCCAGGGGAAACAGCAGATTCGCCTGGATGACCAGAAAGAGCGAGGAAACCATCACCCCCTGGAA
CTTCGAGGAAGTGGTGGACAAGGGCGCTTCCGCCCAGAGCTTCATCGAGCGGATGACCAACTTCGATAAG
AACCTGCCCAACGAGAAGGTGCTGCCCAAGCACAGCCTGCTGTACGAGTACTTCACCGTGTATAACGAGC
TGACCAAAGTGAAATACGTGACCGAGGGAATGAGAAAGCCCGCCTTCCTGAGCGGCGAGCAGAAAAAGGC
CATCGTGGACCTGCTGTTCAAGACCAACCGGAAAGTGACCGTGAAGCAGCTGAAAGAGGACTACTTCAAG
AAAATCGAGTGCTTCGACTCCGTGGAAATCTCCGGCGTGGAAGATCGGTTCAACGCCTCCCTGGGCACAT
ACCACGATCTGCTGAAAATTATCAAGGACAAGGACTTCCTGGACAATGAGGAAAACGAGGACATTCTGGA
AGATATCGTGCTGACCCTGACACTGTTTGAGGACAGAGAGATGATCGAGGAACGGCTGAAAACCTATGCC
CACCTGTTCGACGACAAAGTGATGAAGCAGCTGAAGCGGCGGAGATACACCGGCTGGGGCAGGCTGAGCC
GGAAGCTGATCAACGGCATCCGGGACAAGCAGTCCGGCAAGACAATCCTGGATTTCCTGAAGTCCGACGG
CTTCGCCAACAGAAACTTCATGCAGCTGATCCACGACGACAGCCTGACCTTTAAAGAGGACATCCAGAAA
GCCCAGGTGTCCGGCCAGGGCGATAGCCTGCACGAGCACATTGCCAATCTGGCCGGCAGCCCCGCCATTA
AGAAGGGCATCCTGCAGACAGTGAAGGTGGTGGACGAGCTCGTGAAAGTGATGGGCCGGCACAAGCCCGA
GAACATCGTGATCGAAATGGCCAGAGAGAACCAGACCACCCAGAAGGGACAGAAGAACAGCCGCGAGAGA
ATGAAGCGGATCGAAGAGGGCATCAAAGAGCTGGGCAGCCAGATCCTGAAAGAACACCCCGTGGAAAACA
CCCAGCTGCAGAACGAGAAGCTGTACCTGTACTACCTGCAGAATGGGCGGGATATGTACGTGGACCAGGA
ACTGGACATCAACCGGCTGTCCGACTACGATGTGGACGCCATCGTGCCTCAGAGCTTTCTGAAGGACGAC
TCCATCGACAACAAGGTGCTGACCAGAAGCGACAAGAACCGGGGCAAGAGCGACAACGTGCCCTCCGAAG
AGGTCGTGAAGAAGATGAAGAACTACTGGCGGCAGCTGCTGAACGCCAAGCTGATTACCCAGAGAAAGTT
CGACAATCTGACCAAGGCCGAGAGAGGCGGCCTGAGCGAACTGGATAAGGCCGGCTTCATCAAGAGACAG
CTGGTGGAAACCCGGCAGATCACAAAGCACGTGGCACAGATCCTGGACTCCCGGATGAACACTAAGTACG
ACGAGAATGACAAGCTGATCCGGGAAGTGAAAGTGATCACCCTGAAGTCCAAGCTGGTGTCCGATTTCCG
GAAGGATTTCCAGTTTTACAAAGTGCGCGAGATCAACAACTACCACCACGCCCACGACGCCTACCTGAAC
GCCGTCGTGGGAACCGCCCTGATCAAAAAGTACCCTAAGCTGGAAAGCGAGTTCGTGTACGGCGACTACA
AGGTGTACGACGTGCGGAAGATGATCGCCAAGAGCGAGCAGGAAATCGGCAAGGCTACCGCCAAGTACTT
CTTCTACAGCAACATCATGAACTTTTTCAAGACCGAGATTACCCTGGCCAACGGCGAGATCCGGAAGCGG
CCTCTGATCGAGACAAACGGCGAAACCGGGGAGATCGTGTGGGATAAGGGCCGGGATTTTGCCACCGTGC
GGAAAGTGCTGAGCATGCCCCAAGTGAATATCGTGAAAAAGACCGAGGTGCAGACAGGCGGCTTCAGCAA
AGAGTCTATCCTGCCCAAGAGGAACAGCGATAAGCTGATCGCCAGAAAGAAGGACTGGGACCCTAAGAAG
TACGGCGGCTTCGACAGCCCCACCGTGGCCTATTCTGTGCTGGTGGTGGCCAAAGTGGAAAAGGGCAAGT
CCAAGAAACTGAAGAGTGTGAAAGAGCTGCTGGGGATCACCATCATGGAAAGAAGCAGCTTCGAGAAGAA
TCCCATCGACTTTCTGGAAGCCAAGGGCTACAAAGAAGTGAAAAAGGACCTGATCATCAAGCTGCCTAAG
TACTCCCTGTTCGAGCTGGAAAACGGCCGGAAGAGAATGCTGGCCTCTGCCGGCGAACTGCAGAAGGGAA
ACGAACTGGCCCTGCCCTCCAAATATGTGAACTTCCTGTACCTGGCCAGCCACTATGAGAAGCTGAAGGG
CTCCCCCGAGGATAATGAGCAGAAACAGCTGTTTGTGGAACAGCACAAGCACTACCTGGACGAGATCATC
GAGCAGATCAGCGAGTTCTCCAAGAGAGTGATCCTGGCCGACGCTAATCTGGACAAAGTGCTGTCCGCCT
ACAACAAGCACCGGGATAAGCCCATCAGAGAGCAGGCCGAGAATATCATCCACCTGTTTACCCTGACCAA
TCTGGGAGCCCCTGCCGCCTTCAAGTACTTTGACACCACCATCGACCGGAAGAGGTACACCAGCACCAAA
GAGGTGCTGGACGCCACCCTGATCCACCAGAGCATCACCGGCCTGTACGAGACACGGATCGACCTGTCTC
AGCTGGGAGGCGACAGCCCCAAGAAGAAGAGAAAGGTGGAGGCCAGCGGGCCGGCCGGATCCGGGCGCGC
CTATCCCTATGACGTGCCCGATTATGCCAGCCTGGGCAGCGGCTCCCCCAAGAAAAAACGCAAGGTGGAA
GATCCTAAGAAAAAGCGGAAAGTGGACGGCATTGGTAGTGGGAGCAACGGCAGCAGCGGATCCAACGGTC
CGACTGACGCCGCGGAAGAAGAACTTTTGAGCAAGAATTATCATCTTGAGAACGAAGTGGCTCGTCTTAA
GAAAGGTTCTGGCAGTGGAGAAGAACTGCTTTCAAAGAATTACCACCTGGAAAATGAGGTAGCTAGACTG
AAAAAGGGGAGCGGAAGTGGGGAGGAGTTGCTGAGCAAAAATTATCATTTGGAGAACGAAGTAGCACGAC
TAAAGAAAGGGTCCGGATCGGGTGAGGAGTTACTCTCGAAAAATTATCATCTCGAAAACGAAGTGGCTCG
GCTAAAAAAGGGCAGTGGTTCTGGAGAAGAGCTATTATCTAAAAACTACCACCTCGAAAATGAGGTGGCA
CGCTTAAAAAAGGGAAGTGGCAGTGGTGAAGAGCTACTATCCAAGAATTATCATCTTGAGAACGAGGTAG
CGCGTTTGAAGAAGGGTTCCGGCTCAGGAGAGGAACTGCTCTCGAAGAACTATCATCTTGAAAATGAGGT
CGCTCGATTAAAAAAGGGATCGGGCAGTGGTGAGGAACTACTTTCAAAGAATTACCACCTCGAAAACGAA
GTAGCTCGATTAAAGAAAGGTTCAGGGTCGGGTGAAGAATTACTGAGTAAAAATTATCATCTGGAAAATG
AGGTAGCGAGACTAAAAAAGGGGAGTGGTTCTGGCGAGGAATTGCTATCGAAAAATTATCATCTTGAGAA
CGAAGTTGCTAGGCTCAAAAAGGGCTCAGGCTCAGGCACCGCGGTAAACATAGGTGGTGGAACCGGTCCG
ATGGATCTACAGCGGCCGCAAGGTGGAGGTGGACCCAAGAAGAAGCGCAAGGTGGCTAGCGCTACTAACT
TCAGCCTGCTGAAGCAGGCTGGAGACGTGGAGGAGAACCCTGGACCTACGCGTATGGTGAGCAAGGGCGA
GGAGGATAACATGGCCATCATCAAGGAGTTCATGCGCTTCAAGGTGCACATGGAGGGCTCCGTGAACGGC
CACGAGTTCGAGATCGAGGGCGAGGGCGAGGGCCGCCCCTACGAGGGCACCCAGACCGCCAAGCTGAAGG
TGACCAAGGGTGGCCCCCTGCCCTTCGCCTGGGACATCCTGTCCCCTCAGTTCATGTACGGCTCCAAGGC
CTACGTGAAGCACCCCGCCGACATCCCCGACTACTTGAAGCTGTCCTTCCCCGAGGGCTTCAAGTGGGAG
CGCGTGATGAACTTCGAGGACGGCGGCGTGGTGACCGTGACCCAGGACTCCTCCCTGCAGGACGGCGAGT
TCATCTACAAGGTGAAGCTGCGCGGCACCAACTTCCCCTCCGACGGCCCCGTAATGCAGAAGAAGACCAT
GGGCTGGGAGGCCTCCTCCGAGCGGATGTACCCCGAGGACGGCGCCCTGAAGGGCGAGATCAAGCAGAGG
CTGAAGCTGAAGGACGGCGGCCACTACGACGCTGAGGTCAAGACCACCTACAAGGCCAAGAAGCCCGTGC
AGCTGCCCGGCGCCTACAACGTCAACATCAAGTTGGACATCACCTCCCACAACGAGGACTACACCATCGT
GGAACAGTACGAACGCGCCGAGGGCCGCCACTCCACCGGCGGCATGGACGAGCTGTACAAGATCGTTTAA
TTAAGAATTCGACCCAGCTTTCTTGTACAAAGTGGTTGATATCCAGCACAGTGGCGGCCGCTCGAGTCTA
GAGGGCCCGCGGTTCGAAGGTAAGCCTATCCCTAACCCTCTCCTCGGTCTCGATTCTACGCGTACCGGTC
ATCATCACCATCACCATTGAGTTTATCCATCACACTGGCGGCCGCTCGAGGGGGATCCACTAGTTCTAGA
GCGGCCGCTTCGAGCAGACATGATAAGATACATTGATGAGTTTGGACAAACCACAACTAGAATGCAGTGA
AAAAAATGCTTTATTTGTGAAATTTGTGATGCTATTGCTTTATTTGTAACCATTATAAGCTGCAATAAAC
AAGTTAACAACAACAATTGCATTCATTTTATGTTTCAGGTTCAGGGGGAGATGTGGGAGGTTTTTTAAAG
CAAGTAAAACCTCTACAAATGTGGTAAAATCGCGATAAGGATCCGGGCTGGCGTAATAGCGAAGAGGCCC
GCACCGGGCCGCTCGAATACAGACATGATAAGATACATTGATGAGTTTGGACAAACCACAACTAGAATGC
AGTGAAAAAAATGCTTTATTTGTGAAATTTGTGATGCTATTGCTTTATTTGTAACCATTATAAGCTGCAA
TAAACAAGTTGGGGTGGGCGAAGAACTCCAGCATGAGATCCCCGCGCTGGAGGATCATCCAGCCGGCGTC
CCGGAAAACGATTCCGAAGCCCAACCTTTCATAGAAGGCGGCGGTGGAATCGAAATCTCGTAGCACGTGT
CAGTCCTGCTCCTCGGCCACGAAGTGCTTAGCCCTCCCACACATAACCAGAGGGCAGCAATTCACGAATC
CCAACTGCCGTCGGCTGTCCATCACTGTCCTTCACTATGGCTTTGATCCCAGGATGCAGATCGAGAAGCA
CCTGTCGGCACCGTCCGCAGGGGCTCAAGATGCCCCTGTTCTCATTTCCGATCGCGACGATACAAGTCAG
GTTGCCAGCTGCCGCAGCAGCAGCAGTGCCCAGCACCACGAGTTCTGCACAAGGTCCCCCAGTAAAATGA
TATACATTGACACCAGTGAAGATGCGGCCGTCGCTAGAGAGAGCTGCGCTGGCGACGCTGTAGTCTTCAG
AGATGGGGATGCTGTTGATTGTAGCCGTTGCTCTTTCAATGAGGGTGGATTCTTCTTGAGACAAAGGCTT
GGCCATGGTTTAGTTCCTCACCTTGTCGTATTATACTATGCCGATATACTATGCCGATGATTAATTGTCA
ACACGTGCTGATCAGATCCGAAAATGGATATACAAGCTCCCGGGAGCTTTTTGCAAAAGCCTAGGCCTCC
AAAAAAGCCTCCTCACTACTTCTGGAATAGCTCAGAGGCAGAGGCGGCCTCGGCCTCTGCATAAATAAAA
AAAATTAGTCAGCCATGGGGCGGAGAATGGGCGGAACTGGGCGGAGTTAGGGGCGGGATGGGCGGAGTTA
GGGGCGGGACTATGGTTGCTGACTAATTGAGATGCATGCTTTGCATACTTCTGCCTGCTGGGGAGCCTGG
GGACTTTCCACACCTGGTTGCTGACTAATTGAGATGCATGCTTTGCATACTTCTGCCTGCTGGGGAGCCT
GGGGACTTTCCACACCCTAACTGACACACATTCCACAGAATTCAAGTGATCTCCAAAAAATAAGTACTTT
TTGACTGTAAATAAAATTGTAAGGAGTAAAAAGTACTTTTTTTTCTAAAAAAATGTAATTAAGTAAAAGT
AAAAGTATTGATTTTTAATTGTACTCAAGTAAAGTAAAAATCCCCAAAAATAATACTTAAGTACAGTAAT
CAAGTAAAATTACTCAAGTACTTTACACCTCTGGTTCTTGACCCCCTACCTTCAGCAAGCCCAGCAGATC
CGAGCTCCAGCTTTTGTTCCCTTTAGTGAGGGTTAATTGCGCGCTTGGCGTAATCATGGTCATAGCTGTT
TCCTGTGTGAAATTGTTATCCGCTCACAATTCCACACAACATACGAGCCGGAAGCATAAAGTGTAAAGCC
TGGGGTGCCTAATGAGTGAGCTAACTCACATTAATTGCGTTGCGCTCACTGCCCGCTTTCCAGTCGGGAA
ACCTGTCGTGCCAGCTGCATTAATGAATCGGCCAACGCGCGGGGAGAGGCGGTTTGCGTATTGGGCGCTC
TTCCGCTTCCTCGCTCACTGACTCGCTGCGCTCGGTCGTTCGGCTGCGGCGAGCGGTATCAGCTCACTCA
AAGGCGGTAATACGGTTATCCACAGAATCAGGGGATAACGCAGGAAAGAACATGTGAGCAAAAGGCCAGC
AAAAGGCCAGGAACCGTAAAAAGGCCGCGTTGCTGGCGTTTTTCCATAGGCTCCGCCCCCCTGACGAGCA
TCACAAAAATCGACGCTCAAGTCAGAGGTGGCGAAACCCGACAGGACTATAAAGATACCAGGCGTTTCCC
CCTGGAAGCTCCCTCGTGCGCTCTCCTGTTCCGACCCTGCCGCTTACCGGATACCTGTCCGCCTTTCTCC
CTTCGGGAAGCGTGGCGCTTTCTCATAGCTCACGCTGTAGGTATCTCAGTTCGGTGTAGGTCGTTCGCTC
CAAGCTGGGCTGTGTGCACGAACCCCCCGTTCAGCCCGACCGCTGCGCCTTATCCGGTAACTATCGTCTT
GAGTCCAACCCGGTAAGACACGACTTATCGCCACTGGCAGCAGCCACTGGTAACAGGATTAGCAGAGCGA
GGTATGTAGGCGGTGCTACAGAGTTCTTGAAGTGGTGGCCTAACTACGGCTACACTAGAAGAACAGTATT
TGGTATCTGCGCTCTGCTGAAGCCAGTTACCTTCGGAAAAAGAGTTGGTAGCTCTTGATCCGGCAAACAA
ACCACCGCTGGTAGCGGTGGTTTTTTTGTTTGCAAGCAGCAGATTACGCGCAGAAAAAAAGGATCTCAAG
AAGATCCTTTGATCTTTTCTACGGGGTCTGACGCTCAGTGGAACGAAAACTCACGTTAAGGGATTTTGGT
CATGAGATTATCAAAAAGGATCTTCACCTAGATCCTTTTAAATTAAAAATGAAGTTTTAAATCAATCTAA
AGTATATATGAGTAAACTTGGTCTGACAGTTACCAATGCTTAATCAGTGAGGCACCTATCTCAGCGATCT
GTCTATTTCGTTCATCCATAGTTGCCTGACTCCCCGTCGTGTAGATAACTACGATACGGGAGGGCTTACC
ATCTGGCCCCAGTGCTGCAATGATACCGCGAGACCCACGCTCACCGGCTCCAGATTTATCAGCAATAAAC
CAGCCAGCCGGAAGGGCCGAGCGCAGAAGTGGTCCTGCAACTTTATCCGCCTCCATCCAGTCTATTAATT
GTTGCCGGGAAGCTAGAGTAAGTAGTTCGCCAGTTAATAGTTTGCGCAACGTTGTTGCCATTGCTACAGG
CATCGTGGTGTCACGCTCGTCGTTTGGTATGGCTTCATTCAGCTCCGGTTCCCAACGATCAAGGCGAGTT
ACATGATCCCCCATGTTGTGCAAAAAAGCGGTTAGCTCCTTCGGTCCTCCGATCGTTGTCAGAAGTAAGT
TGGCCGCAGTGTTATCACTCATGGTTATGGCAGCACTGCATAATTCTCTTACTGTCATGCCATCCGTAAG
ATGCTTTTCTGTGACTGGTGAGTACTCAACCAAGTCATTCTGAGAATAGTGTATGCGGCGACCGAGTTGC
TCTTGCCCGGCGTCAATACGGGATAATACCGCGCCACATAGCAGAACTTTAAAAGTGCTCATCATTGGAA
AACGTTCTTCGGGGCGAAAACTCTCAAGGATCTTACCGCTGTTGAGATCCAGTTCGATGTAACCCACTCG
TGCACCCAACTGATCTTCAGCATCTTTTACTTTCACCAGCGTTTCTGGGTGAGCAAAAACAGGAAGGCAA
AATGCCGCAAAAAAGGGAATAAGGGCGACACGGAAATGTTGAATACTCATACTCTTCCTTTTTCAATATT
ATTGAAGCATTTATCAGGGTTATTGTCTCATGAGCGGATACATATTTGAATGTATTTAGAAAAATAAACA
AATAGGGGTTCCGCGCACATTTCCCCGAAAAGTG
